>Addgene plasmid #15304 | pActPL-Gal4DBD | addgene partial sequence | sequence record 21723 | 15304 with Gal4-Nterm
GGCCCATAACCGAATCCGTCGACCATGAAGATCAAGATCATTGCCCCGCCAGAGCGCAAGTACTCTGTCT
GGATCGGTGGCTCCATCCTGGCTTCGCTGTCCACCTTCCAGCAGATGTGGATCTCCAAGCAGGAGTACGA
CGAGTCCGGCCCCTCCATTGTGCACCGCAAGTGCTTCTAAGAAGGATCGCTTGTCTGGGCAAGAGGATCA
GGATCGGGATGGTCTTGATTCTGCTGGAGGAGGAGGAGGAGAAGTCGAGGAAGCAGCAGCGAAAGTGCAA
GTGCGAGTGGTGGAAGTTTGGAGTGCAGCACAACAAAATCAACAACAACACCAACTACAAGATGAAAAGA
GCGGAACCACCTGCACACCATCATCACTATCATCATCGTTTTGGGCGCATGTTGTGTGGTTCCAGCGTAT
TAATATAATTAATTTATTCCACATGAGATATGATATGATATACTATGTATTTTTTGTTTTTTTTTTATTT
GTAAACCTTTAATATAACAAGAACTACAAAAAATGAAAATGAGCGAAAATGCATATTCTGCCATTCCACA
CACACACCAACAACACCCAACACACGCACACCCACAAGCTTACACACACACATTCGCGGCATGACAAGGA
CATCAAGATAAAGAAGAACT
