[The description below was written by a language model from this plasmid's Addgene catalogue record.]
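Description:
pActPL-Gal4DBD is an insect expression plasmid built on the pActPL backbone (about 6.4 kb without insert). It is maintained in E. coli as a high-copy plasmid under ampicillin selection. The record does not include a feature table and does not explicitly state the promoter or the origin of replication. The backbone name suggests an actin-promoter vector of the kind used for constitutive expression in Drosophila cultured cells, but this is an inference from the name rather than a recorded fact.

The roughly 640 bp insert, cloned between NotI and AscI sites that both remain intact, encodes Zip–-Gal4DBD, a fusion of the RR12EE345L leucine zipper to the DNA-binding domain of the yeast transcription factor GAL4. According to the depositor, the zipper is a heterodimerizing design based on the chicken B-ZIP family member Vitellogenin Binding Protein. It was assembled from synthetic oligonucleotides with codon usage optimized for Drosophila.

On its own, the Gal4 DNA-binding domain can bind UAS sites but lacks a transcriptional activation domain. The zipper is meant to pair it with a complementary zipper fused to an activation domain, reconstituting a functional activator only where both halves are present. This matches the associated publication, which concerns combinatorial restriction of transgene expression for refined spatial manipulation of neuronal function. The plasmid most plausibly serves to express and test the DNA-binding half of such a split system in insect cells, although the record does not specify the exact application.
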