Addgene plasmid #15304: pActPL-Gal4DBD
Depositing lab: Benjamin White. Depositing organization: National Institute of Mental Health (NIMH). Publication: Refined spatial manipulation of neuronal function by combinatorial restriction of transgene expression. Luan H, Peabody NC, Vinson CR, White BH. Neuron. 2006 Nov 9. 52(3):425-36. 10.1016/j.neuron.2006.08.028 PubMed 17088209.
Backbone
  Vector backbone: pActPL
  Backbone size w/o insert (bp): 6400
  Vector type: Insect Expression
Growth in bacteria
  Bacterial resistance: Ampicillin, 100 μg/mL
  Growth temperature: 37°C
  Growth strain: DH5alpha
  Copy number: High Copy
Gene/Insert
  Gene/Insert name: ZIP- Gal4DBD (alt names: RR12EE345L-Gal4DBD; GAL4)
  Insert size (bp): 640
  Entrez Gene: GAL4 (a.k.a. YPL248C, GAL81)
  Cloning method: Restriction Enzyme; 5′ cloning site NotI (not destroyed); 3′ cloning site AscI (not destroyed)
  Sequencing primers: 5′ Gal4-Nterm
Terms and licenses: Academic/Nonprofit Terms; Industry Terms: Not Available to Industry
Depositor comments: The heterodimerizing leucine zipper is based on the chicken B-Zip family member Vitellogenin Binding Protein. The RR12EE345L (Zip-) domain was generated from synthetic oligonucleotides with codon usage optimized for Drosophila expression.
How to cite: pActPL-Gal4DBD was a gift from Benjamin White (Addgene plasmid # 15304 ; http://n2t.net/addgene:15304 ; RRID:Addgene_15304)
